Addgene plasmid #16489: Pig3 Promoter
Depositing lab: Bert Vogelstein. Depositing organization: Johns Hopkins University and School of Medicine. Publication: A model for p53-induced apoptosis. Polyak K, Xia Y, Zweier JL, Kinzler KW, Vogelstein B. Nature. 1997 Sep 18. 389(6648):300-5. 10.1038/38525 PubMed 9305847.
Backbone
  Vector backbone: pBR322pl-LUC
  Vector type: Mammalian Expression
Growth in bacteria
  Bacterial resistance: Ampicillin, 100 μg/mL
  Growth temperature: 37°C
  Growth strain: DH5alpha
  Copy number: High Copy
Gene/Insert
  Gene/Insert name: PIG3 promoter
  Species: H. sapiens (human)
  Insert size (bp): 6100
  Entrez Gene: TP53I3 (a.k.a. PIG3)
  Tag / fusion protein: Luciferase (C terminal on backbone)
  Cloning method: Restriction Enzyme; 5′ cloning site See map (not destroyed); 3′ cloning site See map (not destroyed)
  Sequencing primers: 5′ na; 3′ LucNrev
Terms and licenses: Academic/Nonprofit Terms; Industry Terms: Not Available to Industry
Depositor comments: Pig3 promoter from -5602 to +537.
How to cite: Pig3 Promoter was a gift from Bert Vogelstein (Addgene plasmid # 16489 ; http://n2t.net/addgene:16489 ; RRID:Addgene_16489)
