[The description below was written by a language model from this plasmid's Addgene catalogue record.]
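Description:
Pig3 Promoter is a luciferase reporter plasmid built on the pBR322pl-LUC backbone, catalogued as a mammalian expression vector. It is propagated in E. coli as a high-copy plasmid under ampicillin selection. The record names no other bacterial or mammalian selection marker, and no feature table is available, so details such as the origin of replication, the polyadenylation signal and the type of luciferase are not stated.

The insert is a roughly 6.1 kb fragment of human genomic DNA from the regulatory region of TP53I3 (also known as PIG3, p53-induced gene 3). According to the depositor's comments it spans positions -5602 to +537, presumably numbered relative to the transcription start site. It was placed by restriction cloning upstream of the luciferase coding sequence carried on the backbone. The catalogue lists luciferase as a C-terminal "tag", but in practice the arrangement is a promoter-reporter fusion. The PIG3 promoter fragment drives transcription of luciferase, so light output from transfected mammalian cells serves as a readout of promoter activity.

Because PIG3 is a p53-inducible gene, and the associated publication concerns a model of p53-induced apoptosis, the construct is suited to transient transfection assays that measure how the PIG3 promoter responds to p53. For example, it can be co-transfected with p53 expression constructs or used in cells with differing p53 status. The long upstream region also makes it a useful starting point for deletion or mutational mapping of responsive elements. The record does not state which sites within the fragment mediate p53 responsiveness.
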