>Addgene plasmid #16489 | Pig3 Promoter | addgene partial sequence | sequence record 23111 | 16489 with LucNrev
AGATGGCGCCGGGCCTTTCTTTATGTTTTTGGCGTCTTCCATGGTGGCTTTACCAACAGNTTCCGGAATG
CCAAGCTTACTTAGATCGCAGATCTCGAGCCCGGGCTAGCACGCGTAAGAGCTCAAGCTTGATAGCTTTA
ATGCGGTAGTTTATCACAGTTAAATTGCTAACGCAGTCAGGCACCGTGTATGAAATCTAACAATGCGCTC
ATCGTCATCCTCGGCACCGTCACCCTGGATGCTGTAGGCATAGGCTTGGTTATGCCGGTACTGCCGGGCC
TCTTGCGGGATTGCACGGCTAACATATTGTCTGAGGACACAGGGCAGGGCAGGGCAGGACAGGACAGGGC
AGGGCAGGGCAGGACAGGACAGGGCAGGGCAGGACAGGACAGGGCAGGGGCCGCTGTATCCTCGCGGAGC
AGCCCAGCCTCAGGCTGGCACCGCAGCGCCCCCTGCCGGCCAGCGCCTCGCTGCCCTGGTCTGCCGCGGA
CCCGGCCTCCGCCCCGAGCTCCTGCCTGGGAAGTCCTCGGCCGCCTCCAGACCGATCCCACCCGGAACAC
AGATGGGAACGGCGGGAAGTGGGATGGCGGTACAGGGCTGGATGCGGCAGAGCAGGACAACGCCGAAGAG
GTGAGAANATCACNCTCCCTCTGAGTTGGAAGCCCACCCCACCACAAANGGTGGTCCCCGGGCGCCCGTA
TGANTTACTTANTCCTGGGCCCGGCTCCCCTCCNATGCACCAGGNGGCGCCGANTGNTTTTGGNTCNTGN
TGGGTCCGGGAAAAAAACCCCNANCCCNAAAGCCCAGNACTGCCTNTGCCTCCACGGA
